Addgene plasmid #16132: pBAD/myc-his A Rv0712 (FGE)
Purpose: Bacterial expression of Mycobacterium tuberculosis FGE
Depositing lab: Carolyn Bertozzi. Depositing organization: University of California, Berkeley. Publication: Introducing genetically encoded aldehydes into proteins. Carrico IS, Carlson BL, Bertozzi CR. Nat Chem Biol. 2007 Jun . 3(6):321-2. 10.1038/nchembio878 PubMed 17450134.
Backbone
  Vector backbone: pBAD/myc-his A
  Backbone manufacturer: Invitrogen
  Backbone size w/o insert (bp): 4081
  Vector type: Bacterial Expression
Growth in bacteria
  Bacterial resistance: Ampicillin, 100 μg/mL
  Growth temperature: 37°C
  Growth strain: DH5alpha
  Copy number: Unknown
Gene/Insert
  Gene/Insert name: Formylglycine-generating enzyme (alt names: m tuberculosis FGE; mtb FGE)
  Species: Mycobacterium tuberculosis
  Insert size (bp): 903
  GenBank ID: NP_215226
  Cloning method: Restriction Enzyme; 5′ cloning site NcoI (destroyed during cloning); 3′ cloning site XhoI (not destroyed)
  Sequencing primers: 5′ pBAD-F
Terms and licenses: Academic/Nonprofit Terms; Industry Terms: Not Available to Industry
Depositor comments: The gene encoding Mycobacterium tuberculosis FGE (Rv0712, encoding residues 2-299, GenBank accession NP_215226) was amplified from M. tuberculosis H37Rv genomic DNA and ligated into pBAD/myc-his A between the NcoI and XhoI restriction sites. The FGE gene was placed in frame with the start codon using QuikChange mutagenesis. Please note that this information page previously listed the NcoI cloning site as not destroyed. The site was destroyed during cloning, however, and the page was updated on 6/16/08.
How to cite: pBAD/myc-his A Rv0712 (FGE) was a gift from Carolyn Bertozzi (Addgene plasmid # 16132 ; http://n2t.net/addgene:16132 ; RRID:Addgene_16132)
