[The description below was written by a language model from this plasmid's Addgene catalogue record and pLannotate feature annotations shown in this document.]
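Description:
pBAD/myc-his A Rv0712 (FGE) is a bacterial expression plasmid that places the formylglycine-generating enzyme of Mycobacterium tuberculosis under arabinose control in E. coli. It is built on the commercial pBAD/myc-his A backbone. The sequenced construct is 4,984 nt and is maintained through a ColE1/pMB1-type origin with an adjacent pBR322 bom region and a small rop fragment. Selection is by ampicillin through the β-lactamase gene and its own promoter. The catalogue lists the copy number as unknown.

The insert is the Rv0712 open reading frame (residues 2–299, about 900 bp), amplified from H37Rv genomic DNA and ligated between the NcoI and XhoI sites. It was then brought into frame with the vector's start codon by site-directed mutagenesis, which destroyed the NcoI site. Transcription comes from the araBAD promoter, with the divergently oriented araC regulator gene supplied on the same plasmid, so expression is induced by L-arabinose and otherwise held low. The rrnB T1 and T2 terminators follow the cassette. A short feature downstream of the insert, annotated as a fragment of a composite tag, most likely corresponds to the backbone's polyhistidine sequence. The myc epitope implied by the vector name is not annotated, and the record does not say whether the enzyme is read through into these C-terminal tags.

The enzyme oxidises a specific cysteine in target proteins to formylglycine (3-oxoalanine), an aldehyde-bearing residue. The associated publication concerns introducing genetically encoded aldehydes into proteins, which fits use of this plasmid to supply the enzyme in E. coli, although the record does not describe a specific co-expression scheme.
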