Features (pLannotate 1.2.2; 12 found; start..end, strand, type, name):
    195..235     -  CDS            rop (fragment): Rop protein, which maintains plasmids at low copy number; rop
    357..1235    -  CDS            araC: L-arabinose regulatory protein; araC
   1262..1546    +  promoter       araBAD promoter: araBAD; promoter of the L-arabinose operon of E. coli; the araC regulatory gene is transcribed in the opposite direction (Guzman et al., 1995)
   1580..2476    +  CDS            FGE_MYCTU: Experimental evidence at protein level: Swiss-Prot protein existence level 1. Oxidase that catalyzes the conversion of cysteine to 3- oxoalanine on target proteins. 3-oxoalanine modification, which is also named formylglycine (fGly), occurs in the maturation of arylsulfatases and some alkaline phosphatases that use the hydrated form of 3- oxoalanine as a catalytic nucleophile. From Mycobacterium tuberculosis (strain ATCC 25618 / H37Rv).
   2573..2590    +  CDS            capTEV™ (fragment): composite tag for in vivo biotinylation, TEV protease cleavage, and 6xHis tagging
   2697..2812    +  ncRNA          5S rRNA: Accession: RF00001 - 5S ribosomal RNA
   2816..2902    +  terminator     rrnB T1 terminator: Escherichia coli rrnB; transcription terminator T1 from the E. coli rrnB gene
   2994..3021    +  terminator     rrnB T2 terminator: transcription terminator T2 from the E. coli rrnB gene
   3040..3131    +  promoter       AmpR promoter: bla
   3132..3992    +  CDS            AmpR: β-lactamase; bla; confers resistance to ampicillin, carbenicillin, and related antibiotics
   4163..4751    +  rep_origin     ori: high-copy-number ColE1/pMB1/pBR322/pUC origin of replication
   4937..93      -  misc_feature   bom (across the origin): basis of mobility region from pBR322
>Addgene plasmid #16132 | pBAD/myc-his A Rv0712 (FGE) | addgene full sequence | sequence record 168575 | Addgene NGS result
CATATGGTGCACTCTCAGTACAATCTGCTCTGATGCCGCATAGTTAAGCCAGTATACACTCCGCTATCGC
TACGTGACTGGGTCATGGCTGCGCCCCGACACCCGCCAACACCCGCTGACGCGCCCTGACGGGCTTGTCT
GCTCCCGGCATCCGCTTACAGACAAGCTGTGACCGTCTCCGGGAGCTGCATGTGTCAGAGGTTTTCACCG
TCATCACCGAAACGCGCGAGGCAGCAGATCAATTCGCGCGCGAAGGCGAAGCGGCATGCATAATGTGCCT
GTCAAATGGACGAAGCAGGGATTCTGCAAACCCTATGCTACTCCGTCAAGCCGTCAATTGTCTGATTCGT
TACCAATTATGACAACTTGACGGCTACATCATTCACTTTTTCTTCACAACCGGCACGGAACTCGCTCGGG
CTGGCCCCGGTGCATTTTTTAAATACCCGCGAGAAATAGAGTTGATCGTCAAAACCAACATTGCGACCGA
CGGTGGCGATAGGCATCCGGGTGGTGCTCAAAAGCAGCTTCGCCTGGCTGATACGTTGGTCCTCGCGCCA
GCTTAAGACGCTAATCCCTAACTGCTGGCGGAAAAGATGTGACAGACGCGACGGCGACAAGCAAACATGC
TGTGCGACGCTGGCGATATCAAAATTGCTGTCTGCCAGGTGATCGCTGATGTACTGACAAGCCTCGCGTA
CCCGATTATCCATCGGTGGATGGAGCGACTCGTTAATCGCTTCCATGCGCCGCAGTAACAATTGCTCAAG
CAGATTTATCGCCAGCAGCTCCGAATAGCGCCCTTCCCCTTGCCCGGCGTTAATGATTTGCCCAAACAGG
TCGCTGAAATGCGGCTGGTGCGCTTCATCCGGGCGAAAGAACCCCGTATTGGCAAATATTGACGGCCAGT
TAAGCCATTCATGCCAGTAGGCGCGCGGACGAAAGTAAACCCACTGGTGATACCATTCGCGAGCCTCCGG
ATGACGACCGTAGTGATGAATCTCTCCTGGCGGGAACAGCAAAATATCACCCGGTCGGCAAACAAATTCT
CGTCCCTGATTTTTCACCACCCCCTGACCGCGAATGGTGAGATTGAGAATATAACCTTTCATTCCCAGCG
GTCGGTCGATAAAAAAATCGAGATAACCGTTGGCCTCAATCGGCGTTAAACCCGCCACCAGATGGGCATT
AAACGAGTATCCCGGCAGCAGGGGATCATTTTGCGCTTCAGCCATACTTTTCATACTCCCGCCATTCAGA
GAAGAAACCAATTGTCCATATTGCATCAGACATTGCCGTCACTGCGTCTTTTACTGGCTCTTCTCGCTAA
CCAAACCGGTAACCCCGCTTATTAAAAGCATTCTGTAACAAAGCGGGACCAAAGCCATGACAAAAACGCG
TAACAAAAGTGTCTATAATCACGGCAGAAAAGTCCACATTGATTATTTGCACGGCGTCACACTTTGCTAT
GCCATAGCATTTTTATCCATAAGATTAGCGGATCCTACCTGACGCTTTTTATCGCAACTCTCTACTGTTT
CTCCATACCCGTTTTTTGGGCTAACAGGAGGAATTAACCATGCTGACCGAGTTGGTTGACCTGCCCGGCG
GATCGTTCCGCATGGGCTCGACGCGCTTCTACCCCGAAGAAGCGCCGATTCATACCGTGACCGTGCGCGC
CTTTGCGGTAGAGCGACACCCGGTGACCAACGCGCAATTTGCCGAATTCGTCTCCGCGACAGGCTATGTG
ACGGTTGCAGAACAACCCCTTGACCCCGGGCTCTACCCAGGAGTGGACGCAGCAGACCTGTGTCCCGGTG
CGATGGTGTTTTGTCCGACGGCCGGGCCGGTCGACCTGCGTGACTGGCGGCAATGGTGGGACTGGGTACC
TGGCGCCTGCTGGCGCCATCCGTTTGGCCGGGACAGCGATATCGCCGACCGAGCCGGCCACCCGGTCGTA
CAGGTGGCCTATCCGGACGCCGTGGCCTACGCACGATGGGCTGGTCGACGCCTACCGACCGAGGCCGAGT
GGGAGTACGCGGCCCGTGGCGGAACCACGGCAACCTATGCGTGGGGCGACCAGGAGAAGCCGGGGGGCAT
GCTCATGGCGAACACCTGGCAGGGCCGGTTTCCTTACCGCAACGACGGTGCATTGGGCTGGGTGGGAACC
TCCCCGGTGGGCAGGTTTCCGGCCAACGGGTTTGGCTTGCTCGACATGATCGGAAACGTTTGGGAGTGGA
CCACCACCGAGTTCTATCCACACCATCGCATCGATCCACCCTCGACGGCCTGCTGCGCACCGGTCAAGCT
CGCTACAGCCGCCGACCCGACGATCAGCCAGACCCTCAAGGGCGGCTCGCACCTGTGCGCGCCGGAGTAC
TGCCACCGCTACCGCCCGGCGGCGCGCTCGCCGCAGTCGCAGGACACCGCGACCACCCATATCGGGTTCC
GGTGCGTGGCCGACCCGGTGTCCGGGTAGCTCGAGGATCTGCAGCTGGTACCATATGGGAATTCGAAGCT
TGGGCCCGAACAAAAACTCATCTCAGAAGAGGATCTGAATAGCGCCGTCGACCATCATCATCATCATCAT
TGAGTTTAAACGGTCTCCAGCTTGGCTGTTTTGGCGGATGAGAGAAGATTTTCAGCCTGATACAGATTAA
ATCAGAACGCAGAAGCGGTCTGATAAAACAGAATTTGCCTGGCGGCAGTAGCGCGGTGGTCCCACCTGAC
CCCATGCCGAACTCAGAAGTGAAACGCCGTAGCGCCGATGGTAGTGTGGGGTCTCCCCATGCGAGAGTAG
GGAACTGCCAGGCATCAAATAAAACGAAAGGCTCAGTCGAAAGACTGGGCCTTTCGTTTTATCTGTTGTT
TGTCGGTGAACGCTCTCCTGAGTAGGACAAATCCGCCGGGAGCGGATTTGAACGTTGCGAAGCAACGGCC
CGGAGGGTGGCGGGCAGGACGCCCGCCATAAACTGCCAGGCATCAAATTAAGCAGAAGGCCATCCTGACG
GATGGCCTTTTTGCGTTTCTACAAACTCTTTTGTTTATTTTTCTAAATACATTCAAATATGTATCCGCTC
ATGAGACAATAACCCTGATAAATGCTTCAATAATATTGAAAAAGGAAGAGTATGAGTATTCAACATTTCC
GTGTCGCCCTTATTCCCTTTTTTGCGGCATTTTGCCTTCCTGTTTTTGCTCACCCAGAAACGCTGGTGAA
AGTAAAAGATGCTGAAGATCAGTTGGGTGCACGAGTGGGTTACATCGAACTGGATCTCAACAGCGGTAAG
ATCCTTGAGAGTTTTCGCCCCGAAGAACGTTTTCCAATGATGAGCACTTTTAAAGTTCTGCTATGTGGCG
CGGTATTATCCCGTGTTGACGCCGGGCAAGAGCAACTCGGTCGCCGCATACACTATTCTCAGAATGACTT
GGTTGAGTACTCACCAGTCACAGAAAAGCATCTTACGGATGGCATGACAGTAAGAGAATTATGCAGTGCT
GCCATAACCATGAGTGATAACACTGCGGCCAACTTACTTCTGACAACGATCGGAGGACCGAAGGAGCTAA
CCGCTTTTTTGCACAACATGGGGGATCATGTAACTCGCCTTGATCGTTGGGAACCGGAGCTGAATGAAGC
CATACCAAACGACGAGCGTGACACCACGATGCCTGTAGCAATGGCAACAACGTTGCGCAAACTATTAACT
GGCGAACTACTTACTCTAGCTTCCCGGCAACAATTAATAGACTGGATGGAGGCGGATAAAGTTGCAGGAC
CACTTCTGCGCTCGGCCCTTCCGGCTGGCTGGTTTATTGCTGATAAATCTGGAGCCGGTGAGCGTGGGTC
TCGCGGTATCATTGCAGCACTGGGGCCAGATGGTAAGCCCTCCCGTATCGTAGTTATCTACACGACGGGG
AGTCAGGCAACTATGGATGAACGAAATAGACAGATCGCTGAGATAGGTGCCTCACTGATTAAGCATTGGT
AACTGTCAGACCAAGTTTACTCATATATACTTTAGATTGATTTAAAACTTCATTTTTAATTTAAAAGGAT
CTAGGTGAAGATCCTTTTTGATAATCTCATGACCAAAATCCCTTAACGTGAGTTTTCGTTCCACTGAGCG
TCAGACCCCGTAGAAAAGATCAAAGGATCTTCTTGAGATCCTTTTTTTCTGCGCGTAATCTGCTGCTTGC
AAACAAAAAAACCACCGCTACCAGCGGTGGTTTGTTTGCCGGATCAAGAGCTACCAACTCTTTTTCCGAA
GGTAACTGGCTTCAGCAGAGCGCAGATACCAAATACTGTCCTTCTAGTGTAGCCGTAGTTAGGCCACCAC
TTCAAGAACTCTGTAGCACCGCCTACATACCTCGCTCTGCTAATCCTGTTACCAGTGGCTGCTGCCAGTG
GCGATAAGTCGTGTCTTACCGGGTTGGACTCAAGACGATAGTTACCGGATAAGGCGCAGCGGTCGGGCTG
AACGGGGGGTTCGTGCACACAGCCCAGCTTGGAGCGAACGACCTACACCGAACTGAGATACCTACAGCGT
GAGCTATGAGAAAGCGCCACGCTTCCCGAAGGGAGAAAGGCGGACAGGTATCCGGTAAGCGGCAGGGTCG
GAACAGGAGAGCGCACGAGGGAGCTTCCAGGGGGAAACGCCTGGTATCTTTATAGTCCTGTCGGGTTTCG
CCACCTCTGACTTGAGCGTCGATTTTTGTGATGCTCGTCAGGGGGGCGGAGCCTATGGAAAAACGCCAGC
AACGCGGCCTTTTTACGGTTCCTGGCCTTTTGCTGGCCTTTTGCTCACATGTTCTTTCCTGCGTTATCCC
CTGATTCTGTGGATAACCGTATTACCGCCTTTGAGTGAGCTGATACCGCTCGCCGCAGCCGAACGACCGA
GCGCAGCGAGTCAGTGAGCGAGGAAGCGGAAGAGCGCCTGATGCGGTATTTTCTCCTTACGCATCTGTGC
GGTATTTCACACCG
