>Addgene plasmid #16132 | pBAD/myc-his A Rv0712 (FGE) | addgene partial sequence | sequence record 168572 | pBAD-F 5'-ATGCCATAGCATTTTTATCC-3'
TTTTATCGCAACTCTCTACTGTTTCTCCATACCCGTTTTTTGGGCTAACAGGAGGAATTAACCATGCTGA
CCGAGTTGGTTGACCTGCCCGGCGGATCGTTCCGCATGGGCTCGACGCGCTTCTACCCCGAAGAAGCGCC
GATTCATACCGTGACCGTGCGCGCCTTTGCGGTAGAGCGACACCCGGTGACCAACGCGCAATTTGCCGAA
TTCGTCTCCGCGACAGGCTATGTGACGGTTGCAGAACAACCCCTTGACCCCGGGCTCTACCCAGGAGTGG
ACGCAGCAGACCTGTGTCCCGGTGCGATGGTGTTTTGTCCGACGGCCGGGCCGGTCGACCTGCGTGACTG
GCGGCAATGGTGGGACTGGGTACCTGGCGCCTGCTGGCGCCATCCGTTTGGCCGGGACAGCGATATCGCC
GACCGAGCCGGCCACCCGGTCGTACAGGTGGCCTATCCGGACGCCGTGGCCTACGCACGATGGGCTGGTC
GACGCCTACCGACCGAGGCCGAGTGGGAGTACGCGGCCCGTGGCGGAACCACGGCAACCTATGCGTGGGG
CGACCAGGAGAAGCCGGGGGGCATGCTCATGGCGAACACCTGGCAGGGCCGGTTTCCTTACCGCAACGAC
GGTGCATTGGGCTGGGTGGGAACCTCCCCGGTGGGCAGGTTTCCGGCCAACGGGTTTGGCTTGCTCGACA
TGATCGGAAACGTTTGGGAGTGGACCACCACCGAGTTCTATCCACACCATCGCATCGATCCACCCTCGAC
GGCCTGCTGCGCACCGGTCAAGCTCGCTACAGCCGCCGACCCGACGATCAGCCAGACCCTCAAGGGCGGC
TCGCACCTGTGCGCGCCGGAGTACTGCCACCGCTACCGCCCGGCGGCGCGCTCGCCGCAGTCGCAGGACA
CCGCGACCACCCATATCGGGTTCCGGTGCGTGGCCGACCCGGTGTCCGGGTAGCTCGAGGATCTGCAGCT
GGTACCATATGGGAATTCGAAGCTTGGGCCCGAACAAAAACTCATCTC
